Addgene plasmid #54693: mPapaya1-Lifeact-7
Purpose: (Empty Backbone) Localization: Actin, Excitation: 530, Emission: 541
Depositing lab: Robert Campbell & Michael Davidson. Depositing organization: Florida State University, Tallahassee. Publication: An engineered monomeric Zoanthus sp. yellow fluorescent protein. Hoi H, Howe ES, Ding Y, Zhang W, Baird MA, Sell BR, Allen JR, Davidson MW, Campbell RE. Chem Biol. 2013 Oct 24;20(10):1296-304. doi: 10.1016/j.chembiol.2013.08.008. Epub 2013 Oct 3. PubMed 24094838.
Backbone
  Vector backbone: mPapaya1-Lifeact
  Backbone size w/o insert (bp): 4800
  Vector type: Mammalian Expression
  Selectable markers: Neomycin (select with G418)
  Backbone size (bp): 4800
  Tag / fusion protein: mPapaya1-Lifeact (C terminal on backbone)
Growth in bacteria
  Bacterial resistance: Kanamycin, 50 μg/mL
  Growth temperature: 37°C
  Growth strain: DH5alpha
  Copy number: High Copy
Gene/Insert
  Gene/Insert name: Lifeact-mPapaya1
  Tag / fusion protein: mPapaya1-Lifeact (C terminal on backbone)
Terms and licenses: Academic/Nonprofit Terms; Industry Terms: Not Available to Industry
Depositor comments: . Excitation = 530; Emission = 541
How to cite: mPapaya1-Lifeact-7 was a gift from Robert Campbell & Michael Davidson (Addgene plasmid # 54693 ; http://n2t.net/addgene:54693 ; RRID:Addgene_54693)
