[The description below was written by a language model from this plasmid's Addgene catalogue record.]
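Description:
mPapaya1-Lifeact-7 is a mammalian expression plasmid of about 4.8 kb that encodes a fusion of the Lifeact peptide with mPapaya1, an engineered monomeric yellow fluorescent protein derived from a Zoanthus species. Lifeact is a short actin-binding peptide that decorates filamentous actin without requiring overexpression of actin itself, so the fusion acts as a live-cell marker of the actin cytoskeleton. The insert is named Lifeact-mPapaya1 and the fluorescent protein is listed as a C-terminal tag on the backbone, which implies that Lifeact sits at the N-terminus with mPapaya1 following it. The "7" in the name may denote the linker length between the two parts, but the record does not explain it. The recorded spectral properties are excitation at 530 nm and emission at 541 nm.

The plasmid is maintained in E. coli as a high-copy construct under kanamycin selection. It also carries a neomycin resistance marker, so transfected mammalian cells can be selected with G418, for example to derive stable lines. The repository classes it as an empty backbone, although it already contains the complete localization fusion. No feature table is provided, so the promoter driving the fusion, the polyadenylation signal and the origins of replication are not stated. The construct is one of a set of localization fusions used to characterise mPapaya1. Its typical use is transient or stable expression in cultured mammalian cells to visualise actin structures by fluorescence microscopy in the yellow channel.
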