>Addgene plasmid #54693 | mPapaya1-Lifeact-7 | depositor partial sequence | sequence record 85090 | insert sequence
GGTCAGATCCGCTAGCGCCACCATGGGCGTGGCCGACTTGATCAAGAAGTTCGAGTCCATCTCCAAGGAG
GAGGGGGATCCACCGGTCGCCACCATGGTGAGCAAGGGCGAGGGGCAATCGAAGCATGGACTAAAGGAGG
AGATGACGGTGAAGTACCACATGGAAGGTTGCGTTAATGGTCACAAATTTGTCATTACTGGAGAGGGCAT
TGGAAACCCTTTTAAGGGTAAGCAAACCGCAAATTTGTGTGTGATAGAAGGAGGCCCGCTGCCGTTCTCG
GAGGACATTTTAAGTCCGGGTTTTAAATATGGTGACCGGATTTTCACAGAGTACCCACAGGATATTGTAG
ATTACTTCAAGAACTCATGTCCAGCGGGCTATACGTGGGAAAGGAGCTACCTCTTTGAGGACGGAGCGGT
CTGTCGATGCAACGTGGACATAACAGTCTCTGAAAAGGAGAACTGCATCTATCACAAAAGTATCTTCAGA
GGGGTGAATTTTCCCGCCGACGGCCCCGTAATGAAGAAAATGACCACTAATTGGGAAGCTAGTACCGAGA
AAATTGTGCCTGTTCCAAAGCAAGGGATATTAAAGGGAAAGGTCAAAATGTGCCTGTTGCTGAAGGATGG
CGGTCGTTATCATTGCCAGTTTGATACGGTATATAAAGCTAAATCAGTGCCCTCCAAGATGCCAGAATGG
CATTTTATACAGCATAAGCTCCTTAGGGAGGACCGCTCTGATGCTAAAAACCAGAAATGGCAATTAACAG
AACATGCAATCGCAGGCATGGACGAGCTGTACAAGTAAGCGGCCGCGACTCTAGATCATAATCAGCCATA
CCACATTTGTAGAGGTTTTACTTGCTTTAAAAAACCTCCCACACCTCCCCCTGAACCTGAAACATAAAAT
GAATGCAATTGTT
