>Addgene plasmid #54693 | mPapaya1-Lifeact-7 | addgene partial sequence | sequence record 90502 | CMV-F 5'-CGCAAATGGGCGGTAGGCGTG-3'
GTGAACCGTCAGATCCGCTAGCGCCACCATGGGCGTGGCCGACTTGATCAAGAAGTTCGAGTCCATCTCC
AAGGAGGAGGGGGATCCACCGGTCGCCACCATGGTGAGCAAGGGCGAGGGGCAATCGAAGCATGGACTAA
AGGAGGAGATGACGGTGAAGTACCACATGGAAGGTTGCGTTAATGGTCACAAATTTGTCATTACTGGAGA
GGGCATTGGAAACCCTTTTAAGGGTAAGCAAACCGCAAATTTGTGTGTGATAGAAGGAGGCCCGCTGCCG
TTCTCGGAGGACATTTTAAGTCCGGGTTTTAAATATGGTGACCGGATTTTCACAGAGTACCCACAGGATA
TTGTAGATTACTTCAAGAACTCATGTCCAGCGGGCTATACGTGGGAAAGGAGCTACCTCTTTGAGGACGG
AGCGGTCTGTCGATGCAACGTGGACATAACAGTCTCTGAAAAGGAGAACTGCATCTATCACAAAAGTATC
TTCAGAGGGGTGAATTTTCCCGCCGACGGCCCCGTAATGAAGAAAATGACCACTAATTGGGAAGCTAGTA
CCGAGAAAATTGTGCCTGTTCCAAAGCAAGGGATATTAAAGGGAAAGGTCAAAATGTGCCTGTTGCTGAA
GGATGGCGGTCGTTATCATTGCCAGTTTGATACGGTATATAAAGCTAAATCAGTGCCCTCCAAGATGCCA
GAATGGCATTTTATACAGCATAAGCTCCTTAGGGAGGACCGCTCTGATGCTAAAAACCAGAAATGGCAAT
TAACAGAACATGCAATCGCAGGCATGGACGAGCTGTACAAGTAAGCGGCCGCGACTCTAGATCATAATCA
GCCATACCACATTTGTAGAGGTT
